Addgene plasmid #234658: cBEST2
Purpose: Expresses cytosine base editor - spCas9n (D10A) fused to APOBEC1 and UGI, Include Golden Gate compatible cassette for sgRNA insertion
Depositing lab: Mingzi M. Zhang. Depositing organization: National Health Research Institutes (NHRI). Publication: Highly efficient CRISPR-Cas9 base editing in Bifidobacterium with bypass of restriction modification systems. Lin H-C, Hsiao W-C, Hsu Y-C, Lin M-C, Hsu C-C, Zhang MM. Appl Environ Microbiol. 2025 Mar 10:e0198524. doi: 10.1128/aem.01985-24. PubMed 40062897.
Backbone
  Vector backbone: pMDY23
  Vector type: Bacterial Expression, CRISPR, Synthetic Biology
Growth in bacteria
  Bacterial resistance: Low Chloramphenicol, 12.5 μg/mL
  Growth temperature: 37°C
  Growth strain: DH10B
  Copy number: Low Copy
Gene/Insert 1
  Gene/Insert name: spCas9 cytosine base editor (alt name: APOBEC1-spCas9n-UGI fusion protein)
  Species: Synthetic
  Insert size (bp): 5100
  Promoter: kasOp*
  Cloning method: Restriction Enzyme; 5′ cloning site EcoRI (not destroyed); 3′ cloning site SpeI (not destroyed)
  Sequencing primers: 5′ GCAATTAACCCTCACTAAAGG
Gene/Insert 2
  Gene/Insert name: Golden Gate compatible sgRNA insertion cassette
  Species: Synthetic
  Promoter: kasO*17tss
  Cloning method: Restriction Enzyme; 5′ cloning site SpeI (not destroyed); 3′ cloning site NotI (not destroyed)
  Sequencing primers: 5′ GGGAAACGCCTGGTATCTTT
Resource information
  A portion of this plasmid was derived from a plasmid made by: Base editor coding sequence was obtained from pCRISPR-cBEST (Addgene 125689) Golden Gate-compatible sgRNA cassette was obtained from pCRISPomyces-2 (Addgene 61737)
Terms and licenses: Academic/Nonprofit Terms; Industry Terms: Not Available to Industry
How to cite: cBEST2 was a gift from Mingzi M. Zhang (Addgene plasmid # 234658 ; http://n2t.net/addgene:234658 ; RRID:Addgene_234658)
