[The description below was written by a language model from this plasmid's Addgene catalogue record and pLannotate feature annotations shown in this document.]
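Description:
cBEST2 is a bacterial CRISPR cytosine base-editing plasmid built on the pMDY23 backbone and associated with work on base editing in Bifidobacterium. It is propagated in E. coli using a ColE1/pMB1-type origin and selected with chloramphenicol through a Staphylococcus aureus-type cat gene. The catalogue lists it as low copy, although the annotation tool labels this origin family as high copy. About 1.9 kb downstream of cat carries no annotation in either sequence record. This region may hold the functions needed for replication in the target host, but the record does not state what it contains.

The main payload is a roughly 5.1 kb synthetic fusion, cloned between EcoRI and SpeI, under the kasOp* promoter. It consists of rat APOBEC1 cytidine deaminase, the Streptococcus pyogenes Cas9 D10A nickase and the phage PBS2 uracil glycosylase inhibitor (UGI). The coding sequence was taken from pCRISPR-cBEST. Guided by an sgRNA, the nickase positions the deaminase to convert cytosine to uracil on the displaced strand. UGI blocks uracil excision repair, and nicking of the opposite strand favours fixation of a C-to-T change without a double-strand break.

The second module, between SpeI and NotI and derived from pCRISPomyces-2, is a Golden Gate-compatible sgRNA cassette driven by the kasO*17tss promoter. It carries a lac promoter/lacZα fragment stuffer placed just upstream of the S. pyogenes gRNA scaffold and a lambda t0 terminator. The stuffer is presumably replaced by the spacer during Golden Gate assembly, which would allow insert screening. An fd terminator lies between the editor and this cassette. The two sequence records (9,642 and 9,618 nt) have essentially identical annotations.
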