Features (pLannotate 1.2.2; 20 found; start..end, strand, type, name):
      4..22      +  promoter       T3 promoter: promoter for bacteriophage T3 RNA polymerase
    146..832     +  CDS            Apobec1: ABEC1_RAT - Experimental evidence at protein level: Swiss-Prot protein existence level 1. Catalytic component of the apolipoprotein B mRNA editing enzyme complex which is responsible for the postranscriptional editing of a CAA codon for Gln to a UAA codon for stop in the APOB mRNA. May also play a role in the epigenetic regulation of gene expression by participating in DNA demethylation. From Rattus norvegicus (Rat).
    881..4981    +  CDS            cas9: CAS9_STRP1 - Also known as csn1 From Streptococcus pyogenes serotype M1.
   4994..5242    +  CDS            UGI: UNGI_BPPB2 - Experimental evidence at protein level: Swiss-Prot protein existence level 1. This protein binds specifically and reversibly to the host uracil-DNA glycosylase, preventing removal of uracil residues from PBS2 DNA by the host uracil-excision repair system. From Bacillus phage PBS2 (Bacteriophage PBS2).
   5246..5278    -  misc_feature   MCS (fragment): pUC18/19 multiple cloning site
   5283..5421    -  CDS            M13 gene III (fragment) (sequence withheld): pIII; III; minor coat protein
   5426..5474    -  terminator     fd terminator (sequence withheld): central terminator from bacteriophage fd (Otsuka and Kunisawa, 1982)
   5478..5574    -  CDS            M13 gene VIII (fragment) (sequence withheld): pVIII; VIII; major coat protein
   5654..5670    -  rep_origin     f1 ori (fragment): f1 bacteriophage origin of replication; arrow indicates direction of (+) strand synthesis
   5675..5830    -  CDS            lacZα (fragment): LacZα fragment of β-galactosidase; lacZ fragment
   5838..5856    +  promoter       T7 promoter: promoter for bacteriophage T7 RNA polymerase
   5865..5888    -  misc_feature   MCS (fragment): pBluescript multiple cloning site
   5904..5922    -  promoter       T3 promoter: promoter for bacteriophage T3 RNA polymerase
   5967..5983    -  protein_bind   lac operator: The lac repressor binds to the lac operator to inhibit transcription in E. coli. This inhibition can be relieved by adding lactose or isopropyl-β-D-thiogalactopyranoside (IPTG). lac repressor encoded by lacI
   5991..6021    -  promoter       lac promoter: promoter for the E. coli lac operon
   6036..6057    -  protein_bind   CAP binding site: CAP binding activates transcription in the presence of cAMP. E. coli catabolite activator protein
   6099..6174    +  misc_RNA       gRNA scaffold: guide RNA scaffold for the Streptococcus pyogenes CRISPR/Cas9 system
   6196..6230    +  terminator     lambda t0 terminator: minimal transcription terminator from phage lambda (Scholtissek and Grosse, 1987)
   6272..6860    -  rep_origin     ori: high-copy-number ColE1/pMB1/pBR322/pUC origin of replication
   7069..7716    +  CDS            cat: CAT1_STAAU - Experimental evidence at transcript level: Swiss-Prot protein existence level 2. This enzyme is an effector of chloramphenicol resistance in bacteria. From Staphylococcus aureus.
>Addgene plasmid #234658 | cBEST2 | addgene full sequence | sequence record 492748 | Addgene NGS Result
TGCAATTAACCCTCACTAAAGGGAACAAAAGCTGGAGCTCCAGAATTCTGTTCACATTCGAACGGTCTCT
GCTTTGACAACATGCTGTGCGGTGTTGTAAAGTCGTGGCCAGGAGAATACGACAGCGTGCAGGACTGGGG
GAGTTATGTCCTCCGAGACCGGCCCCGTGGCCGTGGACCCGACCCTGCGTCGCCGCATCGAGCCGCACGA
GTTCGAGGTGTTCTTCGACCCGCGCGAGCTGCGCAAGGAGACCTGCCTGCTGTACGAGATCAACTGGGGC
GGCCGGCACTCCATCTGGCGCCACACCTCGCAGAACACCAACAAGCACGTCGAGGTCAACTTCATCGAGA
AGTTCACCACCGAGCGGTACTTCTGCCCGAACACCCGCTGCTCCATCACCTGGTTCCTGTCCTGGTCCCC
CTGCGGCGAGTGCTCCCGGGCCATCACCGAGTTCCTGTCCCGCTACCCGCACGTCACCCTGTTCATCTAC
ATCGCCCGGCTGTACCACCACGCCGACCCGCGCAACCGGCAGGGCCTGCGCGACCTGATCTCCTCCGGCG
TCACCATCCAGATCATGACCGAGCAGGAGTCCGGCTACTGCTGGCGGAACTTCGTCAACTACTCCCCGTC
CAACGAGGCCCACTGGCCCCGCTACCCGCACCTGTGGGTCCGCCTGTACGTCCTGGAGCTGTACTGCATC
ATCCTGGGCCTGCCGCCCTGCCTGAACATCCTGCGTCGCAAGCAGCCGCAGCTGACCTTCTTCACCATCG
CCCTCCAGTCCTGCCACTACCAGCGCCTGCCGCCCCACATCCTGTGGGCCACCGGCCTGAAGTCCGGCTC
CGAGACCCCGGGCACCTCGGAGTCCGCCACCCCGGAGTCCGACAAGAAGTACTCCATCGGCCTCGCGATC
GGCACCAACTCCGTGGGCTGGGCGGTCATCACCGACGAGTACAAGGTCCCCTCCAAGAAGTTCAAGGTCC
TGGGCAACACCGACCGGCACTCGATCAAGAAGAACCTGATCGGCGCCCTGCTCTTCGACAGCGGCGAGAC
CGCCGAGGCGACCCGCCTGAAGCGGACCGCGCGTCGCCGCTACACCCGGCGCAAGAACCGCATCTGCTAC
CTGCAGGAAATCTTCTCCAACGAGATGGCCAAGGTGGACGACTCGTTCTTCCACCGCCTGGAGGAGAGCT
TCCTGGTGGAGGAGGACAAGAAGCACGAGCGCCACCCGATCTTCGGCAACATCGTGGACGAGGTGGCCTA
CCACGAGAAGTACCCCACCATCTACCACCTCCGCAAGAAGCTGGTGGACTCGACCGACAAGGCGGACCTG
CGGCTCATCTACCTGGCCCTCGCGCACATGATCAAGTTCCGCGGCCACTTCCTCATCGAGGGCGACCTGA
ACCCGGACAACTCCGACGTGGACAAGCTCTTCATCCAGCTGGTGCAGACCTACAACCAGCTGTTCGAGGA
GAACCCCATCAACGCCAGCGGCGTGGACGCCAAGGCGATCCTCTCCGCGCGCCTGAGCAAGTCCCGGCGC
CTGGAGAACCTCATCGCCCAGCTGCCGGGCGAGAAGAAGAACGGCCTCTTCGGCAACCTGATCGCGCTGT
CGCTCGGCCTGACCCCCAACTTCAAGAGCAACTTCGACCTGGCCGAGGACGCGAAGCTCCAGCTGTCCAA
GGACACCTACGACGACGACCTGGACAACCTGCTCGCCCAGATCGGCGACCAGTACGCGGACCTCTTCCTG
GCCGCGAAGAACCTCTCGGACGCCATCCTGCTCAGCGACATCCTGCGGGTCAACACCGAGATCACCAAGG
CCCCGCTGTCGGCGAGCATGATCAAGCGGTACGACGAGCACCACCAGGACCTGACCCTGCTCAAGGCCCT
CGTGCGCCAGCAGCTGCCCGAGAAGTACAAGGAAATCTTCTTCGACCAGTCCAAGAACGGCTACGCCGGC
TACATCGACGGCGGCGCGTCGCAGGAGGAGTTCTACAAGTTCATCAAGCCGATCCTGGAGAAGATGGACG
GCACCGAGGAGCTGCTCGTCAAGCTGAACCGCGAGGACCTGCTCCGCAAGCAGCGGACCTTCGACAACGG
CTCCATCCCGCACCAGATCCACCTGGGCGAGCTCCACGCCATCCTCCGGCGCCAGGAGGACTTCTACCCC
TTCCTGAAGGACAACCGCGAGAAGATCGAGAAGATCCTGACCTTCCGCATCCCGTACTACGTCGGCCCCC
TGGCCCGCGGCAACTCCCGGTTCGCGTGGATGACCCGGAAGTCGGAGGAGACCATCACCCCGTGGAACTT
CGAGGAGGTCGTGGACAAGGGCGCGTCCGCGCAGTCGTTCATCGAGCGCATGACCAACTTCGACAAGAAC
CTCCCGAACGAGAAGGTCCTGCCCAAGCACTCCCTGCTCTACGAGTACTTCACCGTGTACAACGAGCTGA
CCAAGGTCAAGTACGTGACCGAGGGCATGCGGAAGCCGGCCTTCCTGTCGGGCGAGCAGAAGAAGGCGAT
CGTGGACCTGCTCTTCAAGACCAACCGCAAGGTCACCGTGAAGCAGCTGAAGGAGGACTACTTCAAGAAG
ATCGAGTGCTTCGACTCCGTCGAGATCAGCGGCGTGGAGGACCGCTTCAACGCCTCCCTGGGCACCTACC
ACGACCTGCTCAAGATCATCAAGGACAAGGACTTCCTCGACAACGAGGAGAACGAGGACATCCTGGAGGA
CATCGTCCTCACCCTGACCCTCTTCGAGGACCGCGAGATGATCGAGGAGCGGCTCAAGACCTACGCCCAC
CTGTTCGACGACAAGGTGATGAAGCAGCTGAAGCGTCGCCGCTACACCGGCTGGGGCCGCCTCTCCCGGA
AGCTGATCAACGGCATCCGGGACAAGCAGAGCGGCAAGACCATCCTGGACTTCCTCAAGTCCGACGGCTT
CGCCAACCGCAACTTCATGCAGCTCATCCACGACGACAGCCTGACCTTCAAGGAGGACATCCAGAAGGCC
CAGGTCTCGGGCCAGGGCGACAGCCTCCACGAGCACATCGCCAACCTGGCGGGCTCCCCGGCGATCAAGA
AGGGCATCCTCCAGACCGTCAAGGTCGTGGACGAGCTGGTCAAGGTGATGGGCCGCCACAAGCCCGAGAA
CATCGTGATCGAGATGGCCCGGGAGAACCAGACCACCCAGAAGGGCCAGAAGAACTCGCGCGAGCGGATG
AAGCGGATCGAGGAGGGCATCAAGGAGCTCGGCAGCCAGATCCTGAAGGAGCACCCGGTCGAGAACACCC
AGCTGCAGAACGAGAAGCTGTACCTCTACTACCTGCAGAACGGCCGCGACATGTACGTGGACCAGGAGCT
CGACATCAACCGGCTGTCCGACTACGACGTGGACCACATCGTGCCGCAGTCCTTCCTGAAGGACGACTCG
ATCGACAACAAGGTCCTGACCCGCTCGGACAAGAACCGGGGCAAGTCCGACAACGTGCCCTCGGAGGAGG
TCGTGAAGAAGATGAAGAACTACTGGCGCCAGCTGCTCAACGCCAAGCTCATCACCCAGCGCAAGTTCGA
CAACCTGACCAAGGCCGAGCGGGGCGGCCTGAGCGAGCTCGACAAGGCGGGCTTCATCAAGCGCCAGCTG
GTCGAGACCCGGCAGATCACCAAGCACGTGGCCCAGATCCTGGACTCCCGGATGAACACCAAGTACGACG
AGAACGACAAGCTGATCCGCGAGGTCAAGGTGATCACCCTCAAGAGCAAGCTGGTCTCCGACTTCCGCAA
GGACTTCCAGTTCTACAAGGTCCGGGAGATCAACAACTACCACCACGCCCACGACGCGTACCTGAACGCC
GTCGTGGGCACCGCGCTGATCAAGAAGTACCCGAAGCTGGAGTCCGAGTTCGTCTACGGCGACTACAAGG
TCTACGACGTGCGCAAGATGATCGCCAAGAGCGAGCAGGAGATCGGCAAGGCCACCGCGAAGTACTTCTT
CTACTCCAACATCATGAACTTCTTCAAGACCGAGATCACCCTGGCCAACGGCGAGATCCGCAAGCGGCCC
CTGATCGAGACCAACGGCGAGACCGGCGAGATCGTCTGGGACAAGGGCCGCGACTTCGCCACCGTCCGGA
AGGTGCTGTCGATGCCGCAGGTCAACATCGTGAAGAAAACCGAGGTGCAGACCGGCGGCTTCAGCAAGGA
GTCCATCCTCCCCAAGCGCAACAGCGACAAGCTGATCGCCCGGAAGAAGGACTGGGACCCGAAGAAGTAC
GGCGGCTTCGACAGCCCCACCGTCGCCTACTCCGTGCTGGTCGTGGCGAAGGTCGAGAAGGGCAAGAGCA
AGAAGCTGAAGTCCGTGAAGGAGCTGCTCGGCATCACCATCATGGAGCGCTCCTCGTTCGAGAAGAACCC
GATCGACTTCCTGGAGGCCAAGGGCTACAAGGAGGTCAAGAAGGACCTCATCATCAAGCTGCCCAAGTAC
AGCCTGTTCGAGCTGGAGAACGGCCGCAAGCGGATGCTCGCCTCCGCGGGCGAGCTGCAGAAGGGCAACG
AGCTGGCCCTCCCGTCGAAGTACGTCAACTTCCTGTACCTCGCGTCCCACTACGAGAAGCTGAAGGGCTC
GCCCGAGGACAACGAGCAGAAGCAGCTCTTCGTGGAGCAGCACAAGCACTACCTGGACGAGATCATCGAG
CAGATCAGCGAGTTCAGCAAGCGCGTCATCCTGGCCGACGCGAACCTCGACAAGGTGCTGTCCGCCTACA
ACAAGCACCGCGACAAGCCGATCCGGGAGCAGGCGGAGAACATCATCCACCTGTTCACCCTCACCAACCT
GGGCGCCCCCGCCGCGTTCAAGTACTTCGACACCACCATCGACCGCAAGCGGTACACCTCCACCAAGGAG
GTCCTCGACGCGACCCTGATCCACCAGAGCATCACCGGCCTGTACGAGACCCGCATCGACCTGTCCCAGC
TCGGCGGCGACTCCGGCGGCTCCACCAACCTGTCCGACATCATCGAGAAGGAGACCGGCAAGCAGCTGGT
CATCCAGGAGTCCATCCTGATGCTGCCGGAGGAAGTCGAGGAAGTCATCGGCAACAAGCCCGAGTCCGAC
ATCCTGGTCCACACCGCCTACGACGAGTCCACCGACGAGAACGTCATGCTGCTGACCTCGGACGCCCCCG
AGTACAAGCCCTGGGCCCTGGTCATCCAGGACTCCAACGGCGAGAACAAGATCAAGATGCTGTGATCTAG
AGGATCCCCGGGTACCGAGCTCGGATTCCCCA
[292 nt withheld, positions 5283-5574]
ACTAGTTGTTCACATTCGAACGGTCTCTGCTTTGACAACATGCTGTGCGGTGTGTAAAGTCGTGGCCAAA
GTCTTCTCAGCCGCTACAGGGCGCGTCCCATTCGCCATTCAGGCTGCGCAACTGTTGGGAAGGGGGATCG
GTGCGGGCCTCTTCGCTATTACGCCAGCTGGCGAAAGGGGGATGTGCTGCAAGGCGATTAAGTTGGGTAA
CGCCAGGGTTTTCCCAGTCACGACGTTGTAAAACGACGGCCAGTGAGCGCGCGTAATACGACTCACTATA
GGGCGAATTGGGTACCGGGCCCCCCCTCGAGGTCCTCCAGCTTTTGTTCCCTTTAGTGAGGGTTAATTGC
GCGCTTGGCGTAATCATGGTCATAGCTGTTTCCTGTGTGAAATTGTTATCCGCTCACAATTCCACACAAC
ATACGAGCCGGAAGCATAAAGTGTAAAGCCTGGGGTGCCTAATGAGTGAGCTAACTCACATTAATTGCGT
TGCGCTCACTGCCCGCTTCCACCGGTGAAGACATGTTTTAGAGCTAGAAATAGCAAGTTAAAATAAGGCT
AGTCCGTTATCAACTTGAAAAAGTGGCACCGAGTCGGTGCTTTTTACTCCATCTGGATTTGTTCAGAACG
CTCGGTTGCCGCCGGGCGTTTTTTATCTAGAGGCCAGGAACCGTAAAAAGGCCGCGTTGCTGGCGTTTTT
CCATAGGCTCCGCCCCCCTGACGAGCATCACAAAAATCGACGCTCAAGTCAGAGGTGGCGAAACCCGACA
GGACTATAAAGATACCAGGCGTTTCCCCCTGGAAGCTCCCTCGTGCGCTCTCCTGTTCCGACCCTGCCGC
TTACCGGATACCTGTCCGCCTTTCTCCCTTCGGGAAGCGTGGCGCTTTCTCATAGCTCACGCTGTAGGTA
TCTCAGTTCGGTGTAGGTCGTTCGCTCCAAGCTGGGCTGTGTGCACGACCCCCCCGTTCAGCCCGACCGC
TGCGCCTTATCCGGTAACTATCGTCTTGAGTCCAACCCGGTAAGACACGACTTATCGCCGCTGGCAGCAG
CCACTGGTAACAGGATTAGCAGAGCGAGGTATGTAGGCGGTGCTACAGAGTTCTTGAAGTGGTGGCCTAA
CTACGGCTACACTAGAAGAACAGTATTTGGTATCTGCGCTCTGCTGAAGCCAGTTACCTTCGGAAAAAGA
GTTGGTAGCTCTTGATCCGGCAAACAAACCACCGCTGGTAGCGGTGGTTTTTTTGTTTGCAAGCAGCAGA
TTACGCGCAGAAAAAAAGGATCTCAAGCGGCCGCATCCCATTATGCTTTGGCAGTTTATTCTTGACATGT
AGTGAGGGGGCTGGTATAATCACATACGGCCGATAAAGCAAGCATATAATATTGCGTTTCATCTTTAGAA
GCGAATTTCGCCAATATTATAATTATCAAAGAGAGGGGTGGCAAACGGTATTTGGCATTATTAGGTTAAA
AAATGTAGAAGGAGAGTGAAACCCATGAACTTTAATAAAATTGATTTAGACAATTGGAAGAGAAAAGAGA
TATTTAATCATTATTTGAACCAACAAACGACTTTTAGTATAACCACAGAAATTGATATTAGTGTTTTATA
CCGAAACATAAAACAAGAAGGATATAAATTTTACCCTGCATTTATTTTCTTAGTGACAAGGGTGATAAAC
TCAAATACAGCTTTTAGAACTGGTTACAATAGCGACGGAGAGTTAGGTTATTGGGATAAGTTAGAGCCAC
TTTATACAATTTTTGATGGTGTATCTAAAACATTCTCTGGTATTTGGACTCCTGTAAAGAATGACTTCAA
AGAGTTTTATGATTTATACCTTTCTGATGTAGAGAAATATAATGGTTCGGGGAAATTGTTTCCCAAAACA
CCTATACCTGAAAATGCTTTTTCTCTTTCTATTATTCCATGGACTTCATTTACTGGGTTTAACTTAAATA
TCAATAATAATAGTAATTACCTTCTACCCATTATTACAGCAGGAAAATTCATTAATAAAGGTAATTCAAT
ATATTTACCGCTATCTTTACAGGTACATCATTCTGTTTGTGATGGTTATCATGCAGGATTGTTTATGAAC
TCTATTCAGGAATTGTCAGATAGGCCTAATGACTGGCTTTTATAATATGAGATAATGCCGACTGTACTTT
TTACAGTCGGTTTTCTAATGTCACTAACCTGCCCCGTTAGTTGATGCATGATCATCATAATTCTGTCTCA
TTATCTAGAGTCGCCATTGGGGAAGAAGAGCAGGATTTGCCTGCGGTTGACCGAGACGGAGTGGGCGACG
ATGAACCGGATGGCGTTCGCGTGCGGTCAGATGGATATCTCCATGGACACCCACATGGATATCTCCATGG
ACACCCACATGGATATCTCCATGGACACCCACATGGATATCTCCATCAAATCGAAGGTAAGCAAGCTAGA
CGGTTCATGTACATGAACCGAACGCAGCACCTCCCTCGCCTTGCGGCGCTGGAGCAACAACCCGAGTGCC
GAAGGCCGATGGAAGAGGAAAAAGCCGCAAGGCGAGGGAGGTGCTGCGTTCGCGTTTGGGACAACGTTTA
GCGTCAGTCGAACAGTGGAATCTCGCCGGGTAGATGCTTCGATTTCTCCGCCGCCTCGTCCTCGCGCTCC
TTGCGAGCCCTGTAGCAGCGTTGACGCACGGCACCCTGGCTCATGTTGAAATGCTCGGCGGTCTGCGGCC
ATGTATGGCCCTCGTCATCGTGATATGAGCGGACTGCTTCGCGCATAGCGGCTTGTTCATCAATCCAATC
CTCGCGCTTCATTGCCACCCAGCTCTGAATGGTGCGCGTGGAGACGCCGTATGCTTCAGCTAATTCACGT
GCAGACACCGGGCGCTTCTTCCTCAAAGTCGTCCTTACCATTCCAGTGCCTCCTTCATGACCTGCTGATA
TTTGTTCTCACCGTGTTTGTGTCCTCGTGCGGATTGGATGGCGATGAATGTGGCTGCGTTGGCAATGGCA
CCGTCGAGCCACATGCGGCTGCGGGTGACGATCCATTTGTGGATGCTCTTGGCGATGTCCTCGACCTCAC
GCGCGTGCAGCGGATCGGGGAACAGCGAGACGTTGAGTTCGTGGCAGGTGCGGCGCACGTATAGGCGCAA
TGCCTCGCTGCTGGCCTCCGAACGGTCGGGCAGCCGCCGCACGTAGCGGTAGGCGAGCGTGCGGGCCTTG
TCGAAGAGCGTGCAGTTGCGTCCCAGCCCCTGCGTGCGGGCGCGCTTGGTGCGCTTCCAGCTGACGGGCG
GCATGTCCCCGTGTTCCTGGAGCGACTGCACGAGCTGTTCCAGGTCGTAGGTGTCCCACTCGATGATGTC
CGACGCCCACGCCGGATGCTCGGGGTTCTTCATCAGAAGTCCCGAATAGCCCATGTCCCCGTCGCAGGAG
CGGCGCAGTCCCTCCGTGGTGGCGTGCAGGAGCTTCAACGGCTTGAGACGCGCCAGATCGGTTCTGGGCA
CCGGAAAGGTGAGCACCCAGCCCGCGTGAGCGTGCCCGTTGGCCGGGTTCTCCGCGATCCAGTTCGGCCG
CATGCCCTCGTGCTCCCACAGGGCCATCGCCTTGGCGTTCGCGTCGTCGATGTCCACCACGATCGTGTTC
ACCAGCGCGGCGGGGTTCGCCTCGATGTGCTTGCATTTGAGCGCGTCGGCGCGGCTCCTGCGGTGCAGCT
GGGAGTAGTCGTCGTCGCAGCACAGCGGGCGTTCGGGCAGCCACCAGCCTTCGAACGTGCGCGACAGCTC
AAGCGTCGGCTGCGAATACTCATCGGACATGGCTACAGCATACATCGTATTTGTACAGTGAACAAATACG
CGGGAACCAAGTCAGATATTTCAGCCCAGCGAAGCGTCGGCTGAACCCAGCCCAGCACATCCTGCACGAA
AAGCCGCTGGACGGCCCTCAGCCGCTTCTCCACGCCGCTCACGTATGCGCGAGCCTCTCTGACCTGTTCG
GCCGCGTGGAGGCCACTCACGGACGTTTCTGAGCCGTCTGAGCCGTCGGCGTCCGCTGCGCGTTCCGCAG
GCTGAGGC
