Features (pLannotate 1.2.2; 20 found; start..end, strand, type, name):
      4..22      +  promoter       T3 promoter: promoter for bacteriophage T3 RNA polymerase
    146..832     +  CDS            Apobec1: ABEC1_RAT - Experimental evidence at protein level: Swiss-Prot protein existence level 1. Catalytic component of the apolipoprotein B mRNA editing enzyme complex which is responsible for the postranscriptional editing of a CAA codon for Gln to a UAA codon for stop in the APOB mRNA. May also play a role in the epigenetic regulation of gene expression by participating in DNA demethylation. From Rattus norvegicus (Rat).
    881..4981    +  CDS            cas9: CAS9_STRP1 - Also known as csn1 From Streptococcus pyogenes serotype M1.
   4994..5242    +  CDS            UGI: UNGI_BPPB2 - Experimental evidence at protein level: Swiss-Prot protein existence level 1. This protein binds specifically and reversibly to the host uracil-DNA glycosylase, preventing removal of uracil residues from PBS2 DNA by the host uracil-excision repair system. From Bacillus phage PBS2 (Bacteriophage PBS2).
   5246..5278    -  misc_feature   MCS (fragment): pUC18/19 multiple cloning site
   5283..5421    -  CDS            M13 gene III (fragment) (sequence withheld): pIII; III; minor coat protein
   5426..5474    -  terminator     fd terminator (sequence withheld): central terminator from bacteriophage fd (Otsuka and Kunisawa, 1982)
   5478..5574    -  CDS            M13 gene VIII (fragment) (sequence withheld): pVIII; VIII; major coat protein
   5654..5670    -  rep_origin     f1 ori (fragment): f1 bacteriophage origin of replication; arrow indicates direction of (+) strand synthesis
   5675..5830    -  CDS            lacZα (fragment): LacZα fragment of β-galactosidase; lacZ fragment
   5838..5856    +  promoter       T7 promoter: promoter for bacteriophage T7 RNA polymerase
   5865..5888    -  misc_feature   MCS (fragment): pBluescript multiple cloning site
   5904..5922    -  promoter       T3 promoter: promoter for bacteriophage T3 RNA polymerase
   5967..5983    -  protein_bind   lac operator: The lac repressor binds to the lac operator to inhibit transcription in E. coli. This inhibition can be relieved by adding lactose or isopropyl-β-D-thiogalactopyranoside (IPTG). lac repressor encoded by lacI
   5991..6021    -  promoter       lac promoter: promoter for the E. coli lac operon
   6036..6057    -  protein_bind   CAP binding site: CAP binding activates transcription in the presence of cAMP. E. coli catabolite activator protein
   6100..6175    +  misc_RNA       gRNA scaffold: guide RNA scaffold for the Streptococcus pyogenes CRISPR/Cas9 system
   6197..6231    +  terminator     lambda t0 terminator: minimal transcription terminator from phage lambda (Scholtissek and Grosse, 1987)
   6273..6861    -  rep_origin     ori: high-copy-number ColE1/pMB1/pBR322/pUC origin of replication
   7070..7687    +  CDS            cat: CAT4_STAAU - Experimental evidence at protein level: Swiss-Prot protein existence level 1. This enzyme is an effector of chloramphenicol resistance in bacteria. From Staphylococcus aureus.
>Addgene plasmid #234658 | cBEST2 | analyzer sequence | sequence record 461490
TGCAATTAACCCTCACTAAAGGGAACAAAAGCTGGAGCTCCAGAATTCTGTTCACATTCGAACGGTCTCT
GCTTTGACAACATGCTGTGCGGTGTTGTAAAGTCGTGGCCAGGAGAATACGACAGCGTGCAGGACTGGGG
GAGTTATGTCCTCCGAGACCGGCCCCGTGGCCGTGGACCCGACCCTGCGTCGCCGCATCGAGCCGCACGA
GTTCGAGGTGTTCTTCGACCCGCGCGAGCTGCGCAAGGAGACCTGCCTGCTGTACGAGATCAACTGGGGC
GGCCGGCACTCCATCTGGCGCCACACCTCGCAGAACACCAACAAGCACGTCGAGGTCAACTTCATCGAGA
AGTTCACCACCGAGCGGTACTTCTGCCCGAACACCCGCTGCTCCATCACCTGGTTCCTGTCCTGGTCCCC
CTGCGGCGAGTGCTCCCGGGCCATCACCGAGTTCCTGTCCCGCTACCCGCACGTCACCCTGTTCATCTAC
ATCGCCCGGCTGTACCACCACGCCGACCCGCGCAACCGGCAGGGCCTGCGCGACCTGATCTCCTCCGGCG
TCACCATCCAGATCATGACCGAGCAGGAGTCCGGCTACTGCTGGCGGAACTTCGTCAACTACTCCCCGTC
CAACGAGGCCCACTGGCCCCGCTACCCGCACCTGTGGGTCCGCCTGTACGTCCTGGAGCTGTACTGCATC
ATCCTGGGCCTGCCGCCCTGCCTGAACATCCTGCGTCGCAAGCAGCCGCAGCTGACCTTCTTCACCATCG
CCCTCCAGTCCTGCCACTACCAGCGCCTGCCGCCCCACATCCTGTGGGCCACCGGCCTGAAGTCCGGCTC
CGAGACCCCGGGCACCTCGGAGTCCGCCACCCCGGAGTCCGACAAGAAGTACTCCATCGGCCTCGCGATC
GGCACCAACTCCGTGGGCTGGGCGGTCATCACCGACGAGTACAAGGTCCCCTCCAAGAAGTTCAAGGTCC
TGGGCAACACCGACCGGCACTCGATCAAGAAGAACCTGATCGGCGCCCTGCTCTTCGACAGCGGCGAGAC
CGCCGAGGCGACCCGCCTGAAGCGGACCGCGCGTCGCCGCTACACCCGGCGCAAGAACCGCATCTGCTAC
CTGCAGGAAATCTTCTCCAACGAGATGGCCAAGGTGGACGACTCGTTCTTCCACCGCCTGGAGGAGAGCT
TCCTGGTGGAGGAGGACAAGAAGCACGAGCGCCACCCGATCTTCGGCAACATCGTGGACGAGGTGGCCTA
CCACGAGAAGTACCCCACCATCTACCACCTCCGCAAGAAGCTGGTGGACTCGACCGACAAGGCGGACCTG
CGGCTCATCTACCTGGCCCTCGCGCACATGATCAAGTTCCGCGGCCACTTCCTCATCGAGGGCGACCTGA
ACCCGGACAACTCCGACGTGGACAAGCTCTTCATCCAGCTGGTGCAGACCTACAACCAGCTGTTCGAGGA
GAACCCCATCAACGCCAGCGGCGTGGACGCCAAGGCGATCCTCTCCGCGCGCCTGAGCAAGTCCCGGCGC
CTGGAGAACCTCATCGCCCAGCTGCCGGGCGAGAAGAAGAACGGCCTCTTCGGCAACCTGATCGCGCTGT
CGCTCGGCCTGACCCCCAACTTCAAGAGCAACTTCGACCTGGCCGAGGACGCGAAGCTCCAGCTGTCCAA
GGACACCTACGACGACGACCTGGACAACCTGCTCGCCCAGATCGGCGACCAGTACGCGGACCTCTTCCTG
GCCGCGAAGAACCTCTCGGACGCCATCCTGCTCAGCGACATCCTGCGGGTCAACACCGAGATCACCAAGG
CCCCGCTGTCGGCGAGCATGATCAAGCGGTACGACGAGCACCACCAGGACCTGACCCTGCTCAAGGCCCT
CGTGCGCCAGCAGCTGCCCGAGAAGTACAAGGAAATCTTCTTCGACCAGTCCAAGAACGGCTACGCCGGC
TACATCGACGGCGGCGCGTCGCAGGAGGAGTTCTACAAGTTCATCAAGCCGATCCTGGAGAAGATGGACG
GCACCGAGGAGCTGCTCGTCAAGCTGAACCGCGAGGACCTGCTCCGCAAGCAGCGGACCTTCGACAACGG
CTCCATCCCGCACCAGATCCACCTGGGCGAGCTCCACGCCATCCTCCGGCGCCAGGAGGACTTCTACCCC
TTCCTGAAGGACAACCGCGAGAAGATCGAGAAGATCCTGACCTTCCGCATCCCGTACTACGTCGGCCCCC
TGGCCCGCGGCAACTCCCGGTTCGCGTGGATGACCCGGAAGTCGGAGGAGACCATCACCCCGTGGAACTT
CGAGGAGGTCGTGGACAAGGGCGCGTCCGCGCAGTCGTTCATCGAGCGCATGACCAACTTCGACAAGAAC
CTCCCGAACGAGAAGGTCCTGCCCAAGCACTCCCTGCTCTACGAGTACTTCACCGTGTACAACGAGCTGA
CCAAGGTCAAGTACGTGACCGAGGGCATGCGGAAGCCGGCCTTCCTGTCGGGCGAGCAGAAGAAGGCGAT
CGTGGACCTGCTCTTCAAGACCAACCGCAAGGTCACCGTGAAGCAGCTGAAGGAGGACTACTTCAAGAAG
ATCGAGTGCTTCGACTCCGTCGAGATCAGCGGCGTGGAGGACCGCTTCAACGCCTCCCTGGGCACCTACC
ACGACCTGCTCAAGATCATCAAGGACAAGGACTTCCTCGACAACGAGGAGAACGAGGACATCCTGGAGGA
CATCGTCCTCACCCTGACCCTCTTCGAGGACCGCGAGATGATCGAGGAGCGGCTCAAGACCTACGCCCAC
CTGTTCGACGACAAGGTGATGAAGCAGCTGAAGCGTCGCCGCTACACCGGCTGGGGCCGCCTCTCCCGGA
AGCTGATCAACGGCATCCGGGACAAGCAGAGCGGCAAGACCATCCTGGACTTCCTCAAGTCCGACGGCTT
CGCCAACCGCAACTTCATGCAGCTCATCCACGACGACAGCCTGACCTTCAAGGAGGACATCCAGAAGGCC
CAGGTCTCGGGCCAGGGCGACAGCCTCCACGAGCACATCGCCAACCTGGCGGGCTCCCCGGCGATCAAGA
AGGGCATCCTCCAGACCGTCAAGGTCGTGGACGAGCTGGTCAAGGTGATGGGCCGCCACAAGCCCGAGAA
CATCGTGATCGAGATGGCCCGGGAGAACCAGACCACCCAGAAGGGCCAGAAGAACTCGCGCGAGCGGATG
AAGCGGATCGAGGAGGGCATCAAGGAGCTCGGCAGCCAGATCCTGAAGGAGCACCCGGTCGAGAACACCC
AGCTGCAGAACGAGAAGCTGTACCTCTACTACCTGCAGAACGGCCGCGACATGTACGTGGACCAGGAGCT
CGACATCAACCGGCTGTCCGACTACGACGTGGACCACATCGTGCCGCAGTCCTTCCTGAAGGACGACTCG
ATCGACAACAAGGTCCTGACCCGCTCGGACAAGAACCGGGGCAAGTCCGACAACGTGCCCTCGGAGGAGG
TCGTGAAGAAGATGAAGAACTACTGGCGCCAGCTGCTCAACGCCAAGCTCATCACCCAGCGCAAGTTCGA
CAACCTGACCAAGGCCGAGCGGGGCGGCCTGAGCGAGCTCGACAAGGCGGGCTTCATCAAGCGCCAGCTG
GTCGAGACCCGGCAGATCACCAAGCACGTGGCCCAGATCCTGGACTCCCGGATGAACACCAAGTACGACG
AGAACGACAAGCTGATCCGCGAGGTCAAGGTGATCACCCTCAAGAGCAAGCTGGTCTCCGACTTCCGCAA
GGACTTCCAGTTCTACAAGGTCCGGGAGATCAACAACTACCACCACGCCCACGACGCGTACCTGAACGCC
GTCGTGGGCACCGCGCTGATCAAGAAGTACCCGAAGCTGGAGTCCGAGTTCGTCTACGGCGACTACAAGG
TCTACGACGTGCGCAAGATGATCGCCAAGAGCGAGCAGGAGATCGGCAAGGCCACCGCGAAGTACTTCTT
CTACTCCAACATCATGAACTTCTTCAAGACCGAGATCACCCTGGCCAACGGCGAGATCCGCAAGCGGCCC
CTGATCGAGACCAACGGCGAGACCGGCGAGATCGTCTGGGACAAGGGCCGCGACTTCGCCACCGTCCGGA
AGGTGCTGTCGATGCCGCAGGTCAACATCGTGAAGAAAACCGAGGTGCAGACCGGCGGCTTCAGCAAGGA
GTCCATCCTCCCCAAGCGCAACAGCGACAAGCTGATCGCCCGGAAGAAGGACTGGGACCCGAAGAAGTAC
GGCGGCTTCGACAGCCCCACCGTCGCCTACTCCGTGCTGGTCGTGGCGAAGGTCGAGAAGGGCAAGAGCA
AGAAGCTGAAGTCCGTGAAGGAGCTGCTCGGCATCACCATCATGGAGCGCTCCTCGTTCGAGAAGAACCC
GATCGACTTCCTGGAGGCCAAGGGCTACAAGGAGGTCAAGAAGGACCTCATCATCAAGCTGCCCAAGTAC
AGCCTGTTCGAGCTGGAGAACGGCCGCAAGCGGATGCTCGCCTCCGCGGGCGAGCTGCAGAAGGGCAACG
AGCTGGCCCTCCCGTCGAAGTACGTCAACTTCCTGTACCTCGCGTCCCACTACGAGAAGCTGAAGGGCTC
GCCCGAGGACAACGAGCAGAAGCAGCTCTTCGTGGAGCAGCACAAGCACTACCTGGACGAGATCATCGAG
CAGATCAGCGAGTTCAGCAAGCGCGTCATCCTGGCCGACGCGAACCTCGACAAGGTGCTGTCCGCCTACA
ACAAGCACCGCGACAAGCCGATCCGGGAGCAGGCGGAGAACATCATCCACCTGTTCACCCTCACCAACCT
GGGCGCCCCCGCCGCGTTCAAGTACTTCGACACCACCATCGACCGCAAGCGGTACACCTCCACCAAGGAG
GTCCTCGACGCGACCCTGATCCACCAGAGCATCACCGGCCTGTACGAGACCCGCATCGACCTGTCCCAGC
TCGGCGGCGACTCCGGCGGCTCCACCAACCTGTCCGACATCATCGAGAAGGAGACCGGCAAGCAGCTGGT
CATCCAGGAGTCCATCCTGATGCTGCCGGAGGAAGTCGAGGAAGTCATCGGCAACAAGCCCGAGTCCGAC
ATCCTGGTCCACACCGCCTACGACGAGTCCACCGACGAGAACGTCATGCTGCTGACCTCGGACGCCCCCG
AGTACAAGCCCTGGGCCCTGGTCATCCAGGACTCCAACGGCGAGAACAAGATCAAGATGCTGTGATCTAG
AGGATCCCCGGGTACCGAGCTCGGATTCCCCA
[292 nt withheld, positions 5283-5574]
ACTAGTTGTTCACATTCGAACGGTCTCTGCTTTGACAACATGCTGTGCGGTGTGTAAAGTCGTGGCCAAA
GTCTTCTCAGCCGCTACAGGGCGCGTCCCATTCGCCATTCAGGCTGCGCAACTGTTGGGAAGGGCGATCG
GTGCGGGCCTCTTCGCTATTACGCCAGCTGGCGAAAGGGGGATGTGCTGCAAGGCGATTAAGTTGGGTAA
CGCCAGGGTTTTCCCAGTCACGACGTTGTAAAACGACGGCCAGTGAGCGCGCGTAATACGACTCACTATA
GGGCGAATTGGGTACCGGGCCCCCCCTCGAGGTCCTCCAGCTTTTGTTCCCTTTAGTGAGGGTTAATTGC
GCGCTTGGCGTAATCATGGTCATAGCTGTTTCCTGTGTGAAATTGTTATCCGCTCACAATTCCACACAAC
ATACGAGCCGGAAGCATAAAGTGTAAAGCCTGGGGTGCCTAATGAGTGAGCTAACTCACATTAATTGCGT
TGCGCTCACTGCCCGCTTTCCACCGGTGAAGACATGTTTTAGAGCTAGAAATAGCAAGTTAAAATAAGGC
TAGTCCGTTATCAACTTGAAAAAGTGGCACCGAGTCGGTGCTTTTTACTCCATCTGGATTTGTTCAGAAC
GCTCGGTTGCCGCCGGGCGTTTTTTATCTAGAGGCCAGGAACCGTAAAAAGGCCGCGTTGCTGGCGTTTT
TCCATAGGCTCCGCCCCCCTGACGAGCATCACAAAAATCGACGCTCAAGTCAGAGGTGGCGAAACCCGAC
AGGACTATAAAGATACCAGGCGTTTCCCCCTGGAAGCTCCCTCGTGCGCTCTCCTGTTCCGACCCTGCCG
CTTACCGGATACCTGTCCGCCTTTCTCCCTTCGGGAAGCGTGGCGCTTTCTCATAGCTCACGCTGTAGGT
ATCTCAGTTCGGTGTAGGTCGTTCGCTCCAAGCTGGGCTGTGTGCACGACCCCCCCGTTCAGCCCGACCG
CTGCGCCTTATCCGGTAACTATCGTCTTGAGTCCAACCCGGTAAGACACGACTTATCGCCACTGGCAGCA
GCCACTGGTAACAGGATTAGCAGAGCGAGGTATGTAGGCGGTGCTACAGAGTTCTTGAAGTGGTGGCCTA
ACTACGGCTACACTAGAAGAACAGTATTTGGTATCTGCGCTCTGCTGAAGCCAGTTACCTTCGGAAAAAG
AGTTGGTAGCTCTTGATCCGGCAAACAAACCACCGCTGGTAGCGGTGGTTTTTTTGTTTGCAAGCAGCAG
ATTACGCGCAGAAAAAAAGGATCTCAAGCGGCCGCATCCCATTATGCTTTGGCAGTTTATTCTTGACATG
TAGTGAGGGGGCTGGTATAATCACATACGGCCGATAAAGCAAGCATATAATATTGCGTTTCATCTTTAGA
AGCGAATTTCGCCAATATTATAATTATCAAAGAGAGGGGTGGCAAACGGTATTTGGCATTATTAGGTTAA
AAAATGTAGAAGGAGAGTGAAACCCATGAACTTTAATAAAATTGATTTAGACAATTGGAAGAGAAAAGAG
ATATTTAATCATTATTTGAACCAACAAACGACTTTTAGTATAACCACAGAAATTGATATTAGTGTTTTAT
ACCGAAACATAAAACAAGAAGGATATAAATTTTACCCTGCATTTATTTTCTTAGTGACAAGGGTGATAAA
CTCAAATACAGCTTTTAGAACTGGTTACAATAGCGACGGAGAGTTAGGTTATTGGGATAAGTTAGAGCCA
CTTTATACAATTTTTGATGGTGTATCTAAAACATTCTCTGGTATTTGGACTCCTGTAAAGAATGACTTCA
AAGAGTTTTATGATTTATACCTTTCTGATGTAGAGAAATATAATGGTTCGGGGAAATTGTTTCCCAAAAC
ACCTATACCTGAAAATGCTTTTTCTCTTTCTATTATTCCATGGACTTCATTTACTGGGTTTAACTTAAAT
ATCAATAATAATAGTAATTACCTTCTACCCATTATTACAGCAGGAAAATTCATTAATAAAGGTAATTCAA
TATATTTACCGCTATCTTTACAGGTACATCATTCTGTTTGTGATGGTTATCATGCAGGATTGTTTATGAA
CTCTATTCAGAATTGTCAGATAGGCCTAATGACTGGCTTTTATAATATGAGATAATGCCGACTGTACTTT
TTACAGTCGGTTTTCTAATGTCACTAACCTGCCCCGTTAGTTGATGCATGATCATCATAATTCTGTCTCA
TTATCTAGAGTCGCCATTGGGGAAGAAGAGCAGGATTTGCCTGCGGTTGACCGAGACGGAGTGGGCGACG
ATGAACCGGATGGCGTTCGCGTGCGGTCAGATGGATATCTCCATGGACACCCACATGGATATCTCCATGG
ACACCCACATGGATATCTCCATCAAATCGAAGGTAAGCAAGCTAGACGGTTCATGTACATGAACCGAACG
CAGCACCTCCCTCGCCTTGCGGCGCTGGAGCAACAACCCGAGTGCCGAAGGCCGATGGAAGAGGAAAAAG
CCGCAAGGCGAGGGAGGTGCTGCGTTCGCGTTTGGGACAACGTTTAGCGTCAGTCGAACAGTGGAATCTC
GCCGGGTAGATGCTTCGATTTCTCCGCCGCCTCGTCCTCGCGCTCCTTGCGAGCCCTGTAGCAGCGTTGA
CGCACGGCACCCTGGCTCATGTTGAAATGCTCGGCGGTCTGCGGCCATGTATGGCCCTCGTCATCGTGAT
ATGAGCGGACTGCTTCGCGCATAGCGGCTTGTTCATCAATCCAATCCTCGCGCTTCATTGCCACCCAGCT
CTGAATGGTGCGCGTGGAGACGCCGTATGCTTCAGCTAATTCACGTGCAGACACCGGGCGCTTCTTCCTC
AAAGTCGTCCTTACCATTCCAGTGCCTCCTTCATGACCTGCTGATATTTGTTCTCACCGTGTTTGTGTCC
TCGTGCGGATTGGATGGCGATGAATGTGGCTGCGTTGGCAATGGCACCGTCGAGCCACATGCGGCTGCGG
GTGACGATCCATTTGTGGATGCTCTTGGCGATGTCCTCGACCTCACGCGCGTGCAGCGGATCGGGGAACA
GCGAGACGTTGAGTTCGTGGCAGGTGCGGCGCACGTATAGGCGCAATGCCTCGCTGCTGGCCTCCGAACG
GTCGGGCAGCCGCCGCACGTAGCGGTAGGCGAGCGTGCGGGCCTTGTCGAAGAGCGTGCAGTTGCGTCCC
AGCCCCTGCGTGCGGGCGCGCTTGGTGCGCTTCCAGCTGACGGGCGGCATGTCCCCGTGTTCCTGGAGCG
ACTGCACGAGCTGTTCCAGGTCGTAGGTGTCCCACTCGATGATGTCCGACGCCCACGCCGGATGCTCGGG
GTTCTTCATCAGAAGTCCCGAATAGCCCATGTCCCCGTCGCAGGAGCGGCGCAGTCCCTCCGTGGTGGCG
TGCAGGAGCTTCAACGGCTTGAGACGCGCCAGATCGGTTCTGGGCACCGGAAAGGTGAGCACCCAGCCCG
CGTGAGCGTGCCCGTTGGCCGGGTTCTCCGCGATCCAGTTCGGCCGCATGCCCTCGTGCTCCCACAGGGC
CATCGCCTTGGCGTTCGCGTCGTCGATGTCCACCACGATCGTGTTCACCAGCGCGGCGGGGTTCGCCTCG
ATGTGCTTGCATTTGAGCGCGTCGGCGCGGCTCCTGCGGTGCAGCTGGGAGTAGTCGTCGTCGCAGCACA
GCGGGCGTTCGGGCAGCCACCAGCCTTCGAACGTGCGCGACAGCTCAAGCGTCGGCTGCGAATACTCATC
GGACATGGCTACAGCATACATCGTATTTGTACAGTGAACAAATACGCGGGAACCAAGTCAGATATTTCAG
CCCAGCGAAGCGTCGGCTGAACCCAGCCCAGCACATCCTGCACGAAAAGCCGCTGGACGGCCCTCAGCCG
CTTCTCCACGCCGCTCACGTATGCGCGAGCCTCTCTGACCTGTTCGGCCGCGTGGAGGCCACTCACGGAC
GTTTCTGAGCCGTCTGAGCCGTCGGCGTCCGCTGCGCGTTCCGCAGGCTGAGGC
