Features (pLannotate 1.2.2; 20 found; start..end, strand, type, name):
      4..22      +  promoter       T3 promoter: promoter for bacteriophage T3 RNA polymerase
    146..832     +  CDS            Apobec1: ABEC1_RAT - Experimental evidence at protein level: Swiss-Prot protein existence level 1. Catalytic component of the apolipoprotein B mRNA editing enzyme complex which is responsible for the postranscriptional editing of a CAA codon for Gln to a UAA codon for stop in the APOB mRNA. May also play a role in the epigenetic regulation of gene expression by participating in DNA demethylation. From Rattus norvegicus (Rat).
    881..4981    +  CDS            cas9: CAS9_STRP1 - Also known as csn1 From Streptococcus pyogenes serotype M1.
   4994..5242    +  CDS            UGI: UNGI_BPPB2 - Experimental evidence at protein level: Swiss-Prot protein existence level 1. This protein binds specifically and reversibly to the host uracil-DNA glycosylase, preventing removal of uracil residues from PBS2 DNA by the host uracil-excision repair system. From Bacillus phage PBS2 (Bacteriophage PBS2).
   5246..5278    -  misc_feature   MCS (fragment): pUC18/19 multiple cloning site
   5283..5421    -  CDS            M13 gene III (fragment) (sequence withheld): pIII; III; minor coat protein
   5426..5474    -  terminator     fd terminator (sequence withheld): central terminator from bacteriophage fd (Otsuka and Kunisawa, 1982)
   5478..5574    -  CDS            M13 gene VIII (fragment) (sequence withheld): pVIII; VIII; major coat protein
   5654..5670    -  rep_origin     f1 ori (fragment): f1 bacteriophage origin of replication; arrow indicates direction of (+) strand synthesis
   5675..5830    -  CDS            lacZα (fragment): LacZα fragment of β-galactosidase; lacZ fragment
   5838..5856    +  promoter       T7 promoter: promoter for bacteriophage T7 RNA polymerase
   5865..5888    -  misc_feature   MCS (fragment): pBluescript multiple cloning site
   5904..5922    -  promoter       T3 promoter: promoter for bacteriophage T3 RNA polymerase
   5967..5983    -  protein_bind   lac operator: The lac repressor binds to the lac operator to inhibit transcription in E. coli. This inhibition can be relieved by adding lactose or isopropyl-β-D-thiogalactopyranoside (IPTG). lac repressor encoded by lacI
   5991..6021    -  promoter       lac promoter: promoter for the E. coli lac operon
   6036..6057    -  protein_bind   CAP binding site: CAP binding activates transcription in the presence of cAMP. E. coli catabolite activator protein
   6099..6174    +  misc_RNA       gRNA scaffold: guide RNA scaffold for the Streptococcus pyogenes CRISPR/Cas9 system
   6196..6230    +  terminator     lambda t0 terminator: minimal transcription terminator from phage lambda (Scholtissek and Grosse, 1987)
   6272..6860    -  rep_origin     ori: high-copy-number ColE1/pMB1/pBR322/pUC origin of replication
   7069..7716    +  CDS            cat: CAT1_STAAU - Experimental evidence at transcript level: Swiss-Prot protein existence level 2. This enzyme is an effector of chloramphenicol resistance in bacteria. From Staphylococcus aureus.
>Addgene plasmid #234658 | cBEST2 Sequencing Result | analyzer sequence | sequence record 472855
TGCAATTAACCCTCACTAAAGGGAACAAAAGCTGGAGCTCCAGAATTCTGTTCACATTCGAACGGTCTCT
GCTTTGACAACATGCTGTGCGGTGTTGTAAAGTCGTGGCCAGGAGAATACGACAGCGTGCAGGACTGGGG
GAGTTATGTCCTCCGAGACCGGCCCCGTGGCCGTGGACCCGACCCTGCGTCGCCGCATCGAGCCGCACGA
GTTCGAGGTGTTCTTCGACCCGCGCGAGCTGCGCAAGGAGACCTGCCTGCTGTACGAGATCAACTGGGGC
GGCCGGCACTCCATCTGGCGCCACACCTCGCAGAACACCAACAAGCACGTCGAGGTCAACTTCATCGAGA
AGTTCACCACCGAGCGGTACTTCTGCCCGAACACCCGCTGCTCCATCACCTGGTTCCTGTCCTGGTCCCC
CTGCGGCGAGTGCTCCCGGGCCATCACCGAGTTCCTGTCCCGCTACCCGCACGTCACCCTGTTCATCTAC
ATCGCCCGGCTGTACCACCACGCCGACCCGCGCAACCGGCAGGGCCTGCGCGACCTGATCTCCTCCGGCG
TCACCATCCAGATCATGACCGAGCAGGAGTCCGGCTACTGCTGGCGGAACTTCGTCAACTACTCCCCGTC
CAACGAGGCCCACTGGCCCCGCTACCCGCACCTGTGGGTCCGCCTGTACGTCCTGGAGCTGTACTGCATC
ATCCTGGGCCTGCCGCCCTGCCTGAACATCCTGCGTCGCAAGCAGCCGCAGCTGACCTTCTTCACCATCG
CCCTCCAGTCCTGCCACTACCAGCGCCTGCCGCCCCACATCCTGTGGGCCACCGGCCTGAAGTCCGGCTC
CGAGACCCCGGGCACCTCGGAGTCCGCCACCCCGGAGTCCGACAAGAAGTACTCCATCGGCCTCGCGATC
GGCACCAACTCCGTGGGCTGGGCGGTCATCACCGACGAGTACAAGGTCCCCTCCAAGAAGTTCAAGGTCC
TGGGCAACACCGACCGGCACTCGATCAAGAAGAACCTGATCGGCGCCCTGCTCTTCGACAGCGGCGAGAC
CGCCGAGGCGACCCGCCTGAAGCGGACCGCGCGTCGCCGCTACACCCGGCGCAAGAACCGCATCTGCTAC
CTGCAGGAAATCTTCTCCAACGAGATGGCCAAGGTGGACGACTCGTTCTTCCACCGCCTGGAGGAGAGCT
TCCTGGTGGAGGAGGACAAGAAGCACGAGCGCCACCCGATCTTCGGCAACATCGTGGACGAGGTGGCCTA
CCACGAGAAGTACCCCACCATCTACCACCTCCGCAAGAAGCTGGTGGACTCGACCGACAAGGCGGACCTG
CGGCTCATCTACCTGGCCCTCGCGCACATGATCAAGTTCCGCGGCCACTTCCTCATCGAGGGCGACCTGA
ACCCGGACAACTCCGACGTGGACAAGCTCTTCATCCAGCTGGTGCAGACCTACAACCAGCTGTTCGAGGA
GAACCCCATCAACGCCAGCGGCGTGGACGCCAAGGCGATCCTCTCCGCGCGCCTGAGCAAGTCCCGGCGC
CTGGAGAACCTCATCGCCCAGCTGCCGGGCGAGAAGAAGAACGGCCTCTTCGGCAACCTGATCGCGCTGT
CGCTCGGCCTGACCCCCAACTTCAAGAGCAACTTCGACCTGGCCGAGGACGCGAAGCTCCAGCTGTCCAA
GGACACCTACGACGACGACCTGGACAACCTGCTCGCCCAGATCGGCGACCAGTACGCGGACCTCTTCCTG
GCCGCGAAGAACCTCTCGGACGCCATCCTGCTCAGCGACATCCTGCGGGTCAACACCGAGATCACCAAGG
CCCCGCTGTCGGCGAGCATGATCAAGCGGTACGACGAGCACCACCAGGACCTGACCCTGCTCAAGGCCCT
CGTGCGCCAGCAGCTGCCCGAGAAGTACAAGGAAATCTTCTTCGACCAGTCCAAGAACGGCTACGCCGGC
TACATCGACGGCGGCGCGTCGCAGGAGGAGTTCTACAAGTTCATCAAGCCGATCCTGGAGAAGATGGACG
GCACCGAGGAGCTGCTCGTCAAGCTGAACCGCGAGGACCTGCTCCGCAAGCAGCGGACCTTCGACAACGG
CTCCATCCCGCACCAGATCCACCTGGGCGAGCTCCACGCCATCCTCCGGCGCCAGGAGGACTTCTACCCC
TTCCTGAAGGACAACCGCGAGAAGATCGAGAAGATCCTGACCTTCCGCATCCCGTACTACGTCGGCCCCC
TGGCCCGCGGCAACTCCCGGTTCGCGTGGATGACCCGGAAGTCGGAGGAGACCATCACCCCGTGGAACTT
CGAGGAGGTCGTGGACAAGGGCGCGTCCGCGCAGTCGTTCATCGAGCGCATGACCAACTTCGACAAGAAC
CTCCCGAACGAGAAGGTCCTGCCCAAGCACTCCCTGCTCTACGAGTACTTCACCGTGTACAACGAGCTGA
CCAAGGTCAAGTACGTGACCGAGGGCATGCGGAAGCCGGCCTTCCTGTCGGGCGAGCAGAAGAAGGCGAT
CGTGGACCTGCTCTTCAAGACCAACCGCAAGGTCACCGTGAAGCAGCTGAAGGAGGACTACTTCAAGAAG
ATCGAGTGCTTCGACTCCGTCGAGATCAGCGGCGTGGAGGACCGCTTCAACGCCTCCCTGGGCACCTACC
ACGACCTGCTCAAGATCATCAAGGACAAGGACTTCCTCGACAACGAGGAGAACGAGGACATCCTGGAGGA
CATCGTCCTCACCCTGACCCTCTTCGAGGACCGCGAGATGATCGAGGAGCGGCTCAAGACCTACGCCCAC
CTGTTCGACTACAAGGTGATGAAGCAGCTGAAGCGTCGCCGCTACACCGGCTGGGGCCGCCTCTCCCGGA
AGCTGATCAACGGCATCCGGGACAAGCAGAGCGGCAAGACCATCCTGGACTTCCTCAAGTCCGACGGCTT
CGCCAACCGCAACTTCATGCAGCTCATCCACGACGACAGCCTGACCTTCAAGGAGGACATCCAGAAGGCC
CAGGTCTCGGGCCAGGGCGACAGCCTCCACGAGCACATCGCCAACCTGGCGGGCTCCCCGGCGATCAAGA
AGGGCATCCTCCAGACCGTCAAGGTCGTGGACGAGCTGGTCAAGGTGATGGGCCGCCACAAGCCCGAGAA
CATCGTGATCGAGATGGCCCGGGAGAACCAGACCACCCAGAAGGGCCAGAAGAACTCGCGCGAGCGGATG
AAGCGGATCGAGGAGGGCATCAAGGAGCTCGGCAGCCAGATCCTGAAGGAGCACCCGGTCGAGAACACCC
AGCTGCAGAACGAGAAGCTGTACCTCTACTACCTGCAGAACGGCCGCGACATGTACGTGGACCAGGAGCT
CGACATCAACCGGCTGTCCGACTACGACGTGGACCACATCGTGCCGCAGTCCTTCCTGAAGGACGACTCG
ATCGACAACAAGGTCCTGACCCGCTCGGACAAGAACCGGGGCAAGTCCGACAACGTGCCCTCGGAGGAGG
TCGTGAAGAAGATGAAGAACTACTGGCGCCAGCTGCTCAACGCCAAGCTCATCACCCAGCGCAAGTTCGA
CAACCTGACCAAGGCCGAGCGGGGCGGCCTGAGCGAGCTCGACAAGGCGGGCTTCATCAAGCGCCAGCTG
GTCGAGACCCGGCAGATCACCAAGCACGTGGCCCAGATCCTGGACTCCCGGATGAACACCAAGTACGACG
AGAACGACAAGCTGATCCGCGAGGTCAAGGTGATCACCCTCAAGAGCAAGCTGGTCTCCGACTTCCGCAA
GGACTTCCAGTTCTACAAGGTCCGGGAGATCAACAACTACCACCACGCCCACGACGCGTACCTGAACGCC
GTCGTGGGCACCGCGCTGATCAAGAAGTACCCGAAGCTGGAGTCCGAGTTCGTCTACGGCGACTACAAGG
TCTACGACGTGCGCAAGATGATCGCCAAGAGCGAGCAGGAGATCGGCAAGGCCACCGCGAAGTACTTCTT
CTACTCCAACATCATGAACTTCTTCAAGACCGAGATCACCCTGGCCAACGGCGAGATCCGCAAGCGGCCC
CTGATCGAGACCAACGGCGAGACCGGCGAGATCGTCTGGGACAAGGGCCGCGACTTCGCCACCGTCCGGA
AGGTGCTGTCGATGCCGCAGGTCAACATCGTGAAGAAAACCGAGGTGCAGACCGGCGGCTTCAGCAAGGA
GTCCATCCTCCCCAAGCACAACAGCGACAAGCTGATCGCCCGGAAGAAGGACTGGGACCCGAAGAAGTAC
GGCGGCTTCGACAGCCCCACCGTCGCCTACTCCGTGCTGGTCGTGGCGAAGGTCGAGAAGGGCAAGAGCA
AGAAGCTGAAGTCCGTGAAGGAGCTGCTCGGCATCACCATCATGGAGCGCTCCTCGTTCGAGAAGAACCC
GATCGACTTCCTGGAGGCCAAGGGCTACAAGGAGGTCAAGAAGGACCTCATCATCAAGCTGCCCAAGTAC
AGCCTGTTCGAGCTGGAGAACGGCCGCAAGCGGATGCTCGCCTCCGCGGGCGAGCTGCAGAAGGGCAACG
AGCTGGCCCTCCCGTCGAAGTACGTCAACTTCCTGTACCTCGCGTCCCACTACGAGAAGCTGAAGGGCTC
GCCCGAGGACAACGAGCAGAAGCAGCTCTTCGTGGAGCAGCACAAGCACTACCTGGACGAGATCATCGAG
CAGATCAGCGAGTTCAGCAAGCGCGTCATCCTGGCCGACGCGAACCTCGACAAGGTGCTGTCCGCCTACA
ACAAGCACCGCGACAAGCCGATCCGGGAGCAGGCGGAGAACATCATCCACCTGTTCACCCTCACCAACCT
GGGCGCCCCCGCCGCGTTCAAGTACTTCGACACCACCATCGACCGCAAGCGGTACACCTCCACCAAGGAG
GTCCTCGACGCGACCCTGATCCACCAGAGCATCACCGGCCTGTACGAGACCCGCATCGACCTGTCCCAGC
TCGGCGGCGACTCCGGCGGCTCCACCAACCTGTCCGACATCATCGAGAAGGAGACCGGCAAGCAGCTGGT
CATCCAGGAGTCCATCCTGATGCTGCCGGAGGAAGTCGAGGAAGTCATCGGCAACAAGCCCGAGTCCGAC
ATCCTGGTCCACACCGCCTACGACGAGTCCACCGACGAGAACGTCATGCTGCTGACCTCGGACGCCCCCG
AGTACAAGCCCTGGGCCCTGGTCATCCAGGACTCCAACGGCGAGAACAAGATCAAGATGCTGTGATCTAG
AGGATCCCCGGGTACCGAGCTCGGATTCCCCA
[292 nt withheld, positions 5283-5574]
ACTAGTTGTTCACATTCGAACGGTCTCTGCTTTGACAACATGCTGTGCGGTGTGTAAAGTCGTGGCCAAA
GTCTTCTCAGCCGCTACAGGGCGCGTCCCATTCGCCATTCAGGCTGCGCAACTGTTGGGAAGGGGGATCG
GTGCGGGCCTCTTCGCTATTACGCCAGCTGGCGAAAGGGGGATGTGCTGCAAGGCGATTAAGTTGGGTAA
CGCCAGGGTTTTCCCAGTCACGACGTTGTAAAACGACGGCCAGTGAGCGCGCGTAATACGACTCACTATA
GGGCGAATTGGGTACCGGGCCCCCCCTCGAGGTCCTCCAGCTTTTGTTCCCTTTAGTGAGGGTTAATTGC
GCGCTTGGCGTAATCATGGTCATAGCTGTTTCCTGTGTGAAATTGTTATCCGCTCACAATTCCACACAAC
ATACGAGCCGGAAGCATAAAGTGTAAAGCCTGGGGTGCCTAATGAGTGAGCTAACTCACATTAATTGCGT
TGCGCTCACTGCCCGCTTCCACCGGTGAAGACATGTTTTAGAGCTAGAAATAGCAAGTTAAAATAAGGCT
AGTCCGTTATCAACTTGAAAAAGTGGCACCGAGTCGGTGCTTTTTACTCCATCTGGATTTGTTCAGAACG
CTCGGTTGCCGCCGGGCGTTTTTTATCTAGAGGCCAGGAACCGTAAAAAGGCCGCGTTGCTGGCGTTTTT
CCATAGGCTCCGCCCCCCTGACGAGCATCACAAAAATCGACGCTCAAGTCAGAGGTGGCGAAACCCGACA
GGACTATAAAGATACCAGGCGTTTCCCCCTGGAAGCTCCCTCGTGCGCTCTCCTGTTCCGACCCTGCCGC
TTACCGGATACCTGTCCGCCTTTCTCCCTTCGGGAAGCGTGGCGCTTTCTCATAGCTCACGCTGTAGGTA
TCTCAGTTCGGTGTAGGTCGTTCGCTCCAAGCTGGGCTGTGTGCACGACCCCCCCGTTCAGCCCGACCGC
TGCGCCTTATCCGGTAACTATCGTCTTGAGTCCAACCCGGTAAGACACGACTTATCGCCGCTGGCAGCAG
CCACTGGTAACAGGATTAGCAGAGCGAGGTATGTAGGCGGTGCTACAGAGTTCTTGAAGTGGTGGCCTAA
CTACGGCTACACTAGAAGAACAGTATTTGGTATCTGCGCTCTGCTGAAGCCAGTTACCTTCGGAAAAAGA
GTTGGTAGCTCTTGATCCGGCAAACAAACCACCGCTGGTAGCGGTGGTTTTTTTGTTTGCAAGCAGCAGA
TTACGCGCAGAAAAAAAGGATCTCAAGCGGCCGCATCCCATTATGCTTTGGCAGTTTATTCTTGACATGT
AGTGAGGGGGCTGGTATAATCACATACGGCCGATAAAGCAAGCATATAATATTGCGTTTCATCTTTAGAA
GCGAATTTCGCCAATATTATAATTATCAAAGAGAGGGGTGGCAAACGGTATTTGGCATTATTAGGTTAAA
AAATGTAGAAGGAGAGTGAAACCCATGAACTTTAATAAAATTGATTTAGACAATTGGAAGAGAAAAGAGA
TATTTAATCATTATTTGAACCAACAAACGACTTTTAGTATAACCACAGAAATTGATATTAGTGTTTTATA
CCGAAACATAAAACAAGAAGGATATAAATTTTACCCTGCATTTATTTTCTTAGTGACAAGGGTGATAAAC
TCAAATACAGCTTTTAGAACTGGTTACAATAGCGACGGAGAGTTAGGTTATTGGGATAAGTTAGAGCCAC
TTTATACAATTTTTGATGGTGTATCTAAAACATTCTCTGGTATTTGGACTCCTGTAAAGAATGACTTCAA
AGAGTTTTATGATTTATACCTTTCTGATGTAGAGAAATATAATGGTTCGGGGAAATTGTTTCCCAAAACA
CCTATACCTGAAAATGCTTTTTCTCTTTCTATTATTCCATGGACTTCATTTACTGGGTTTAACTTAAATA
TCAATAATAATAGTAATTACCTTCTACCCATTATTACAGCAGGAAAATTCATTAATAAAGGTAATTCAAT
ATATTTACCGCTATCTTTACAGGTACATCATTCTGTTTGTGATGGTTATCATGCAGGATTGTTTATGAAC
TCTATTCAGGAATTGTCAGATAGGCCTAATGACTGGCTTTTATAATATGAGATAATGCCGACTGTACTTT
TTACAGTCGGTTTTCTAATGTCACTAACCTGCCCCGTTAGTTGATGCATGATCATCATAATTCTGTCTCA
TTATCTAGAGTCGCCATTGGGGAAGAAGAGCAGGATTTGCCTGCGGTTGACCGAGACGGAGTGGGCGACG
ATGAACCGGATGGCGTTCGCGTGCGGTCAGATGGATATCTCCATGGACACCCACATGGATATCTCCATGG
ACACCCACATGGATATCTCCATGGACACCCACATGGATATCTCCATCAAATCGAAGGTAAGCAAGCTAGA
CGGTTCATGTACATGAACCGAACGCAGCACCTCCCTCGCCTTGCGGCGCTGGAGCAACAACCCGAGTGCC
GAAGGCCGATGGAAGAGGAAAAAGCCGCAAGGCGAGGGAGGTGCTGCGTTCGCGTTTGGGACAACGTTTA
GCGTCAGTCGAACAGTGGAATCTCGCCGGGTAGATGCTTCGATTTCTCCGCCGCCTCGTCCTCGCGCTCC
TTGCGAGCCCTGTAGCAGCGTTGACGCACGGCACCCTGGCTCATGTTGAAATGCTCGGCGGTCTGCGGCC
ATGTATGGCCCTCGTCATCGTGATATGAGCGGACTGCTTCGCGCATAGCGGCTTGTTCATCAATCCAATC
CTCGCGCTTCATTGCCACCCAGCTCTGAATGGTGCGCGTGGAGACGCCGTATGCTTCAGCTAATTCACGT
GCAGACACCGGGCGCTTCTTCCTCAAAGTCGTCCTTACCATTCCAGTGCCTCCTTCATGACCTGCTGATA
TTTGTTCTCACCGTGTTTGTGTCCTCGTGCGGATTGGATGGCGATGAATGTGGCTGCGTTGGCAATGGCA
CCGTCGAGCCACATGCGGCTGCGGGTGACGATCCATTTGTGGATGCTCTTGGCGATGTCCTCGACCTCAC
GCGCGTGCAGCGGATCGGGGAACAGCGAGACGTTGAGTTCGTGGCAGGTGCGGCGCACGTATAGGCGCAA
TGCCTCGCTGCTGGCCTCCGAACGGTCGGGCAGCCGCCGCACGTAGCGGTAGGCGAGCGTGCGGGCCTTG
TCGAAGAGCGTGCAGTTGCGTCCCAGCCCCTGCGTGCGGGCGCGCTTGGTGCGCTTCCAGCTGACGGGCG
GCATGTCCCCGTGTTCCTGGAGCGACTGCACGAGCTGTTCCAGGTCGTAGGTGTCCCACTCGATGATGTC
CGACGCCCACGCCGGATGCTCGGGGTTCTTCATCAGAAGTCCCGAATAGCCCATGTCCCCGTCGCAGGAG
CGGCGCAGTCCCTCCGTGGTGGCGTGCAGGAGCTTCAACGGCTTGAGACGCGCCAGATCGGTTCTGGGCA
CCGGAAAGGTGAGCACCCAGCCCGCGTGAGCGTGCCCGTTGGCCGGGTTCTCCGCGATCCAGTTCGGCCG
CATGCCCTCGTGCTCCCACAGGGCCATCGCCTTGGCGTTCGCGTCGTCGATGTCCACCACGATCGTGTTC
ACCAGCGCGGCGGGGTTCGCCTCGATGTGCTTGCATTTGAGCGCGTCGGCGCGGCTCCTGCGGTGCAGCT
GGGAGTAGTCGTCGTCGCAGCACAGCGGGCGTTCGGGCAGCCACCAGCCTTCGAACGTGCGCGACAGCTC
AAGCGTCGGCTGCGAATACTCATCGGACATGGCTACAGCATACATCGTATTTGTACAGTGAACAAATACG
CGGGAACCAAGTCAGATATTTCAGCCCAGCGAAGCGTCGGCTGAACCCAGCCCAGCACATCCTGCACGAA
AAGCCGCTGGACGGCCCTCAGCCGCTTCTCCACGCCGCTCACGTATGCGCGAGCCTCTCTGACCTGTTCG
GCCGCGTGGAGGCCACTCACGGACGTTTCTGAGCCGTCTGAGCCGTCGGCGTCCGCTGCGCGTTCCGCAG
GCTGAGGC
